>Addgene plasmid #237263 | p0AmpAB-PXdNth | addgene full sequence | sequence record 472727 | Addgene NGS Result
GCTCCAGATTTATCAGCAATAAACCAGCCAGCCGGAAGGGCCGAGCGCAGAAGTGGTCCTGCAACTTTAT
CCGCCTCCATCCAGTCTATTAATTGTTGCCGGGAAGCTAGAGTAAGTAGTTCGCCAGTTAATAGTTTGCG
CAACGTTGTTGCCATTGCTACAGGCATCGTGGTGTCACGCTCGTCGTTTGGTATGGCTTCATTCAGCTCC
GGTTCCCAACGATCAAGGCGAGTTACATGATCCCCCATGTTGTGCAAAAAAGCGGTTAGCTCCTTCGGTC
CTCCGATCGTTGTCAGAAGTAAGTTGGCCGCAGTGTTATCACTCATGGTTATGGCAGCACTGCATAATTC
TCTTACTGTCATGCCATCCGTAAGATGCTTTTCTGTGACTGGTGAGTACTCAACCAAGTCATTCTGAGAA
TAGTGTATGCGGCGACCGAGTTGCTCTTGCCCGGCGTCAATACGGGATAATACCGCGCCACATAGCAGAA
CTTTAAAAGTGCTCATCATTGGAAAACGTTCTTCGGGGCGAAAACTCTCAAGGATCTTACCGCTGTTGAG
ATCCAGTTCGATGTAACCCACTCGTGCACCCAACTGATCTTCAGCATCTTTTACTTTCACCAGCGTTTCT
GGGTGAGCAAAAACAGGAAGGCAAAATGCCGCAAAAAAGGGAATAAGGGCGACACGGAAATGTTGAATAC
TCATACTCTTCCTTTTTCAATATTATTGAAGCATTTATCAGGGTTATTGTCTCATGAGCGGATACATATT
TGAATGTATTTAGAAAAATAAACAAATAGGGGTTCCGCGCACATTTCCCCGAAAAGTGCCACCTGACGTC
TAAGAAACCATTATTATCATGACATTAACCTATAAAAATAGGCGTATCACGAGGCCCTTTCGTCTCGCGC
GTTTCGGTGATGACGGTGAAAACCTCTGACACATGCAGCTCCCGGAGACGGTCACAGCTTGTCTGTAAGC
GGATGCCGGGAGCAGACAAGCCCGTCAGGGCGCGTCAGCGGGTGTTGGCGGGTGTCGGGGCTGGCTTAAC
TATGCGGCATCAGAGCAGATTGTACTGGGTCTCAGTGCATGTTCTATTGTTCTCTGTCATTACCTGTGGC
TAGCTATATGTACTACCCCGAGAACTACTCTTCTTGATTTCATCTATGATCGTACTCCCTGTTGTGCCTC
GATGTATATTATGAGAGAATTTCTGGCTGTTAATATACGTTGCTTGATATCTGGAACGATTCTCGTTGAT
CTGGTGTCGTTCTCCTCCACGTATCTAATATGGTCGACATCAAAGATCTTGTGAGCGAACTGTATTTTTA
ACATGAGTGTTGTTCATGTTAATTTCTTTGATAGTTAGCCCAATAAATCCTCTCCTTCTCTCGTCATCAT
CAAGAGTCAGATAGAACTGAAAGTGTCGAAACCCTATTCAAAACTCGCGATAAGAAACTCTTCTGAACAT
AGATCAAGAAGGAATATCTCAGATGGTCAAGCCTAACCAAACCTATCAATGAATTCAAGAGTTTGCTACA
TCTTATCTTATCTCTATCACGGCGATCGGGAAAATGAACAATGACGCAAATCTAGGCTTAAAATCTCGAT
CCCTTGAGCTCGTCCGGGTACCCCTCTTCTTACTTTGTACATCCAATGAGAGACCGAGCGGTATCAGCTC
ACTCAAAGGCGGTAATACGGTTATCCACAGAATCAGGGGATAACGCAGGAAAGAACATGTGAGCAAAAGG
CCAGCAAAAGGCCAGGAACCGTAAAAAGGCCGCGTTGCTGGCGTTTTTCCATAGGCTCCGCCCCCCTGAC
GAGCATCACAAAAATCGACGCTCAAGTCAGAGGTGGCGAAACCCGACAGGACTATAAAGATACCAGGCGT
TTCCCCCTGGAAGCTCCCTCGTGCGCTCTCCTGTTCCGACCCTGCCGCTTACCGGATACCTGTCCGCCTT
TCTCCCTTCGGGAAGCGTGGCGCTTTCTCATAGCTCACGCTGTAGGTATCTCAGTTCGGTGTAGGTCGTT
CGCTCCAAGCTGGGCTGTGTGCACGAACCCCCCGTTCAGCCCGACCGCTGCGCCTTATCCGGTAACTATC
GTCTTGAGCCCAACCCGGTAAGACACGACTTATCGCCACTGGCAGCAGCCACTGGTAACAGGATTAGCAG
AGCGAGGTATGTAGGCGGTGCTACAGAGTTCTTGAAGTGGTGGCCTAACTACGGCTACACTAGAAGAACA
GTATTTGGTATCTGCGCTCTGCTGAAGCCAGTTACCTTCGGAAAAAGAGTTGGTAGCTCTTGATCCGGCA
AACAAACCACCGCTGGTAGCGGTGGTTTTTTTGTTTGCAAGCAGCAGATTACGCGCAGAAAAAAAGGATC
TCAAGAAGATCCTTTGATCTTTTCTACGGGGTCTGACGCTCAGTGGAACGAAAACTCACGTTAAGGGATT
TTGGTCATGAGATTATCAAAAAGGATCTTCACCTAGATCCTTTTAAATTAAAAATGAAGTTTTAAATCAA
TCTAAAGTATATATGAGTAAACTTGGTCTGACAGTTACCAATGCTTAATCAGTGAGGCACCTATCTCAGC
GATCTGTCTATTTCGTTCATCCATAGTTGCCTGGCTCCCCGTCGTGTAGATAACTACGATACGGGAGGGC
TTACCATCTGGCCCCAGTGCTGCAATGATACCGCGAGAGCCACGCTCACCG
Features (pLannotate 1.2.2; 5 found; start..end, strand, type, name):
    705..809     -  promoter       AmpR promoter: bla
    904..939     +  CDS            rop (fragment): Rop protein, which maintains plasmids at low copy number; rop
   1041..1077    +  misc_feature   bom (fragment): basis of mobility region from pBR322
   1796..2384    -  rep_origin     ori: high-copy-number ColE1/pMB1/pBR322/pUC origin of replication
   2555..704     -  CDS            AmpR (across the origin): β-lactamase; bla; confers resistance to ampicillin, carbenicillin, and related antibiotics
