[The description below was written by a language model from this plasmid's Addgene catalogue record and pLannotate feature annotations shown in this document.]
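Description:
p0AmpAB-PXdNth is a small (about 2.7 kb) synthetic-biology part plasmid that stores the Nth promoter of the red, carotenoid-producing yeast Xanthophyllomyces dendrorhous in the p0AmpAB backbone. It is an E. coli storage and cloning vector rather than an expression construct. The only complete functional elements annotated are a high-copy ColE1/pUC-type origin of replication and the β-lactamase (AmpR) gene with its native bla promoter, which together allow high-copy maintenance under ampicillin selection. Short fragments matching rop and the pBR322 bom region are also detected. These are only remnants of the ancestral backbone, and the truncated rop fragment would not be expected to impose low copy number, consistent with the catalogue's high-copy designation.

The promoter insert (PXdNth) was introduced by Golden Gate cloning. The automated annotation does not recognise it, as expected for a non-standard yeast sequence, and it presumably lies in the unannotated region between the backbone remnants and the origin, although the record does not give its coordinates or length. No coding sequence, terminator, yeast selection marker or yeast replication or integration element is annotated, so the plasmid appears to supply the promoter as a stand-alone part. The backbone name and cloning method suggest a basic-level part in a hierarchical Golden Gate toolkit, meant to be combined with other parts into transcription units, but the record does not state the Type IIS enzyme or the overhangs. The associated work concerns developing X. dendrorhous as an engineerable host, so the part is probably intended for driving gene expression in that organism. The record does not describe the promoter's strength or regulation.
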