Addgene plasmid #237263: p0AmpAB-PXdNth
Purpose: Carries the X. dendrorhous Nth promoter
Depositing lab: Eric Young. Depositing organization: Worcester Polytechnic Institute. Publication: Omics-driven onboarding of the carotenoid producing red yeast Xanthophyllomyces dendrorhous CBS 6938. Tobin EE, Collins JH, Marsan CB, Nadeau GT, Mori K, Lipzen A, Mondo S, Grigoriev IV, Young EM. Appl Microbiol Biotechnol. 2024 Dec 28;108(1):547. doi: 10.1007/s00253-024-13379-w. PubMed 39731599.
Backbone
  Vector backbone: p0AmpAB
  Vector type: Synthetic Biology
Growth in bacteria
  Bacterial resistance: Ampicillin, 100 μg/mL
  Growth temperature: 37°C
  Growth strain: DH5alpha
  Copy number: High Copy
Gene/Insert
  Gene/Insert name: PXdNth
  Species: Xanthophyllomyces dendrorhous
  Cloning method: Golden Gate
Terms and licenses: Academic/Nonprofit Terms; Industry Terms: Not Available to Industry
How to cite: p0AmpAB-PXdNth was a gift from Eric Young (Addgene plasmid # 237263 ; http://n2t.net/addgene:237263 ; RRID:Addgene_237263)
